>Addgene plasmid #109910 | pHH0103_ESRRG_Hormone-recep | addgene full sequence | sequence record 215057 | Addgene NGS Result
TTGACAATTAATCATCGGCTCGTATAATGTGTGGAATTGTGAGCGGATAACAATTTCACACAGGAAACAG
CCAGTCCGTTTAGGTGTTTTCACGAGCACTTCACCAACAAGGACCATAGATTATGAAAATCGAAGAACAC
CATCACCATCACCATTCCAGCGGTAAGCTTATGTCCCCTATACTAGGTTATTGGAAAATTAAGGGCCTTG
TGCAACCCACTCGACTTCTTTTGGAATATCTTGAAGAAAAATATGAAGAGCATTTGTATGAGCGCGATGA
AGGTGATAAATGGCGAAACAAAAAGTTTGAATTGGGTTTGGAGTTTCCCAATCTTCCTTATTATATTGAT
GGTGATGTTAAATTAACACAGTCTATGGCCATCATACGTTATATAGCTGACAAGCACAACATGTTGGGTG
GTTGTCCAAAAGAGCGTGCAGAGATTTCAATGCTTGAAGGAGCGGTTTTGGATATTAGATACGGTGTTTC
GAGAATTGCATATAGTAAAGACTTTGAAACTCTCAAAGTTGATTTTCTTAGCAAGCTACCTGAAATGCTG
AAAATGTTCGAAGATCGTTTATGTCATAAAACATATTTAAATGGTGATCATGTAACCCATCCTGACTTCA
TGTTGTATGACGCTCTTGATGTTGTTTTATACATGGACCCAATGTGCCTGGATGCGTTCCCAAAATTAGT
TTGTTTTAAAAAACGTATTGAAGCTATCCCACAAATTGATAAGTACTTGAAATCCAGCAAGTATATAGCA
TGGCCTTTGCAGGGCTGGCAAGCCACGTTTGGTGGTGGCGACCATCCTCCAAAATCGGATCTGGAAGTTC
TGTTCCAGGGGCCCCTGTCCAGCGGTCTGGTTCCGCGTGGTTCCGGTACCGCGGCCCAGCCGGCCAGCCC
GTATCTGAACCCGCAACTGGTCCAACCGGCAAAGAAACCGTATAATAAAATCGTGTCACATCTGCTGGTC
GCTGAACCGGAAAAGATTTATGCCATGCCGGATCCGACCGTGCCGGATAGCGACATCAAAGCCCTGACCA
CGCTGTGCGATCTGGCAGACCGTGAACTGGTGGTTATTATCGGCTGGGCAAAACATATTCCGGGTTTTTC
AACGCTGTCGCTGGCCGATCAGATGAGCCTGCTGCAATCTGCATGGATGGAAATTCTGATCCTGGGCGTC
GTGTATCGCAGCCTGTCTTTCGAAGATGAACTGGTTTATGCTGATGACTACATTATGGATGAAGACCAGA
GTAAACTGGCTGGTCTGCTGGACCTGAACAATGCGATCCTGCAGCTGGTCAAAAAGTACAAGTCAATGAA
GCTGGAAAAAGAAGAATTCGTGACCCTGAAAGCGATTGCCCTGGCAAACAGTGATTCCATGCACATCGAA
GACGTTGAAGCCGTCCAGAAACTGCAAGATGTTCTGCATGAAGCTCTGCAGGACTATGAAGCGGGCCAAC
ACATGGAAGATCCGCGTCGCGCTGGCAAGATGCTGATGACGCTGCCGCTGCTGCGTCAGACCTCCACGAA
AGCGGTGCAACATTTTTACAATATCAAGCTGGAAGGCAAAGTTCCGATGCACAAGCTGTTCCTGGAAATG
CTGGAAGCGAAAGTCGCGGCCGCATA
[142 nt withheld, positions 1637-1778]
C
[98 nt withheld, positions 1780-1877]
AGTTTGTACTGGTGACGAAACTCAGTGTCTAGCTAGAGTGGC
[149 nt withheld, positions 1920-2068]
T
[41 nt withheld, positions 2070-2110]
T
[62 nt withheld, positions 2112-2173]
A
[35 nt withheld, positions 2175-2209]
CCTCCCTCAATCGGTTGAATGTCGCCCTTTTGTCTTTGGCGCTGGTAAACCATATGAA
[86 nt withheld, positions 2268-2353]
T
[54 nt withheld, positions 2355-2408]
CTAGCGCCGCCCTATACCTTGTCTGCCTCCCCGCGTTGCGTCGCGGTGCATGGAGCCGGGCCACCTCGAC
CTGAATGGAAGCCGGCGGCACCTCGCTAACGGATTCACCACTCCAAGAATTGGAGCCAATCAATTCTTGC
GGAGAACTGTGAATGCGCAAACCAACCCTTGGCAGAACATATCCATCGCGTCCGCCATCTCCAGCAGCCG
CACGCGGCGCATCTCGGGCAGCGTTGGGTCCTGGCCACGGGTGCGCATGATCGTGCTCCTGTCGTTGAGG
ACCCGGCTAGGCTGGCGGGGTTGCCTTACTGGTTAGCAGAATGAATCACCGATACGCGAGCGAACGTGAA
GCGACTGCTGCTGCAAAACGTCTGCGACCTGAGCAACAACATGAATGGTCTTCGGTTTCCGTGTTTCGTA
AAGTCTGGAAACGCGGAAGTCAGCGCCCTGCACCATTATGTTCCGGATCTGCATCGCAGGATGCTGCTGG
CTACCCTGTGGAACACCTACATCTGTATTAACGAAGCGCTGGCATTGACCCTGAGTGATTTTTCTCTGGT
CCCGCCGCATCCATACCGCCAGTTGTTTACCCTCACAACGTTCCAGTAACCGGGCATGTTCATCATCAGT
AACCCGTATCGTGAGCATCCTCTCTCGTTTCATCGGTATCATTACCCCCATGAACAGAAATCCCCCTTAC
ACGGAGGCATCAGTGACCAAACAGGAAAAAACCGCCCTTAACATGGCCCGCTTTATCAGAAGCCAGACAT
TAACGCTTCTGGAGAAACTCAACGAGCTGGACGCGGATGAACAGGCAGACATCTGTGAATCGCTTCACGA
CCACGCTGATGAGCTTTACCGCAGGATCCGCGAAATTGTAAGCGTTAATATTTTGTTAAAATTCGCGTTA
AATTTTTGTTAAATCAGCTCATTTTTTAACCAATAGGCCGAAATCGGCAAAATCCCTTATAAATCAAAAG
AATAGACCGAGATAGGGT
[37 nt withheld, positions 3407-3443]
AAAGAACGTGGACTCCAACGTCAAAGG
[49 nt withheld, positions 3471-3519]
T
[91 nt withheld, positions 3521-3611]
G
[124 nt withheld, positions 3613-3736]
CGCGGATCCTGCCTCGCGCGTTTCGGTGATGACGGTGAAAACCTCTGACACATGCAGCTCCCGGAGACGG
TCACAGCTTGTCTGTAAGCGGATGCCGGGAGCAGACAAGCCCGTCAGGGCGCGTCAGCGGGTGTTGGCGG
GTGTCGGGGCGCAGCCATGACCCAGTCACGTAGCGATAGCGGAGTGTATACTGGCTTAACTATGCGGCAT
CAGAGCAGATTGTACTGAGAGTGCACCATATGCGGTGTGAAATACCGCACAGATGCGTAAGGAGAAAATA
CCGCATCAGGCGCTCTTCCGCTTCCTCGCTCACTGACTCGCTGCGCTCGGTCGTTCGGCTGCGGCGAGCG
GTATCAGCTCACTCAAAGGCGGTAATACGGTTATCCACAGAATCAGGGGATAACGCAGGAAAGAACATGT
GAGCAAAAGGCCAGCAAAAGGCCAGGAACCGTAAAAAGGCCGCGTTGCTGGCGTTTTTCCATAGGCTCCG
CCCCCCTGACGAGCATCACAAAAATCGACGCTCAAGTCAGAGGTGGCGAAACCCGACAGGACTATAAAGA
TACCAGGGTTTCCCCCTGGAAGCTCCCTCGTGCGCTCTCCTGTTCCGACCCTGCCGCTTACCGGATACCT
GTCCGCCTTTCTCCCTTCGGGAAGCGTGGCGCTTTCTCATAGCTCACGCTGTAGGTATCTCAGTTCGGTG
TAGGTCGTTCGCTCCAAGCTGGGCTGTGTGCACGAACCCCCCGTTCAGCCCGACCGCTGCGCCTTATCCG
GTAACTATCGTCTTGAGTCCAACCCGGTAAGACACGACTTATCGCCACTGGCAGCAGCCACTGGTAACAG
GATTAGCAGAGCGAGGTATGTAGGCGGTGCTACAGAGTTCTTGAAGTGGTGGCCTAACTACGGCTACACT
AGAAGGACAGTATTTGGTATCTGCGCTCTGCTGAAGCCAGTTACCTTCGGAAAAAGAGTTGGTAGCTCTT
GATCCGGCAAACAAACCACCGCTGGTAGCGGTGGTTTTTTTGTTTGCAAGCAGCAGATTACGCGCAGAAA
AAAAGGATCTCAAGAAGATCCTTTGATCTTTTCTACGGGGTCTGACGCTCAGTGGAACGAAAACTCACGT
TAAGGGATTTTGGTCATGAGATTATCAAAAAGGATCTTCACCTAGATCCTTTTAAATTAAAAATGAAGTT
TTAAATCAATCTAAAGTATATATGAGTAAACTTGGTCTGACAGTTACCAATGCTTAATCAGTGAGGCACC
TATCTCAGCGATCTGTCTATTTCGTTCATCCATAGTTGCCTGACTCCCCGTCGTGTAGATAACTACGATA
CGGGAGGGCTTACCATCTGGCCCCAGTGCTGCAATGATACCGCGAGACCCACGCTCACCGGCTCCAGATT
TATCAGCAATAAACCAGCCAGCCGGAAGGGCCGAGCGCAGAAGTGGTCCTGCAACTTTATCCGCCTCCAT
CCAGTCTATTAATTGTTGCCGGGAAGCTAGAGTAAGTAGTTCGCCAGTTAATAGTTTGCGCAACGTTGTT
GCCATTGCTGCAGGCATCGTGGTGTCACGCTCGTCGTTTGGTATGGCTTCATTCAGCTCCGGTTCCCAAC
GATCAAGGCGAGTTACATGATCCCCCATGTTGTGCAAAAAAGCGGTTAGCTCCTTCGGTCCTCCGATCGT
TGTCAGAAGTAAGTTGGCCGCAGTGTTATCACTCATGGTTATGGCAGCACTGCATAATTCTCTTACTGTC
ATGCCATCCGTAAGATGCTTTTCTGTGACTGGTGAGTACTCAACCAAGTCATTCTGAGAATAGTGTATGC
GGCGACCGAGTTGCTCTTGCCCGGCGTCAACACGGGATAATACCGCGCCACATAGCAGAACTTTAAAAGT
GCTCATCATTGGAAAACGTTCTTCGGGGCGAAAACTCTCAAGGATCTTACCGCTGTTGAGATCCAGTTCG
ATGTAACCCACTCGTGCACCCAACTGATCTTCAGCATCTTTTACTTTCACCAGCGTTTCTGGGTGAGCAA
AAACAGGAAGGCAAAATGCCGCAAAAAAGGGAATAAGGGCGACACGGAAATGTTGAATACTCATACTCTT
CCTTTTTCAATATTATTGAAGCATTTATCAGGGTTATTGTCTCATGAGCGGATACATATTTGAATGTATT
TAGAAAAATAAACAAATAGGGGTTCCGCGCACATTTCCCCGAAAAGTGCCACCTGACGTCTAAGAAACCA
TTATTATCATGACATTAACCTATAAAAATAGGCGTATCACGAGGCCCTTTCGTCTTCAAGAATTCCCGAC
ACCATCGAATGGTGCAAAACCTTTCGCGGTATGGCATGATAGCGCCCGGAAGAGAGTCAATTCAGGGTGG
TGAATGTGAAACCAGTAACGTTATACGATGTCGCAGAGTATGCCGGTGTCTCTTATCAGACCGTTTCCCG
CGTGGTGAACCAGGCCAGCCACGTTTCTGCGAAAACGCGGGAAAAAGTGGAAGCGGCGATGGCGGAGCTG
AATTACATTCCCAACCGCGTGGCACAACAACTGGCGGGCAAACAGTCGTTGCTGATTGGCGTTGCCACCT
CCAGTCTGGCCCTGCACGCGCCGTCGCAAATTGTCGCGGCGATTAAATCTCGCGCCGATCAACTGGGTGC
CAGCGTGGTGGTGTCGATGGTAGAACGAAGCGGCGTCGAAGCCTGTAAAGCGGCGGTGCACAATCTTCTC
GCGCAACGCGTCAGTGGGCTGATCATTAACTATCCGCTGGATGACCAGGATGCCATTGCTGTGGAAGCTG
CCTGCACTAATGTTCCGGCGTTATTTCTTGATGTCTCTGACCAGACACCCATCAACAGTATTATTTTCTC
CCATGAAGACGGTACGCGACTGGGCGTGGAGCATCTGGTCGCATTGGGTCACCAGCAAATCGCGCTGTTA
GCGGGCCCATTAAGTTCTGTCTCGGCGCGTCTGCGTCTGGCTGGCTGGCATAAATATCTCACTCGCAATC
AAATTCAGCCGATAGCGGAACGGGAAGGCGACTGGAGTGCCATGTCCGGTTTTCAACAAACCATGCAAAT
GCTGAATGAGGGCATCGTTCCCACTGCGATGCTGGTTGCCAACGATCAGATGGCGCTGGGCGCAATGCGC
GCCATTACCGAGTCCGGGCTGCGCGTTGGTGCGGATATCTCGGTAGTGGGATACGACGATACCGAAGACA
GCTCATGTTATATCCCGCCGTTAACCACCATCAAACAGGATTTTCGCCTGCTGGGGCAAACCAGCGTGGA
CCGCTTGCTGCAACTCTCTCAGGGCCAGGCGGTGAAGGGCAATCAGCTGTTGCCCGTCTCACTGGTGAAA
AGAAAAACCACCCTGGCGCCCAATACGCAAACCGCCTCTCCCCGCGCGTTGGCCGATTCATTAATGCAGC
TGGCACGACAGGTTTCCCGACTGGAAAGCGGGCAGTGAGCGCAACGCAATTAATGTAAGTTAGCTCACTC
ATTAGGCACAATTCTCATGTTTGACAGCTTATCATCGACTGCACGGTGCACCAATGCTTCTGGCGTCAGG
CAGCCATCGGAAGCTGTGGTATGGCTGTGCAGGTCGTAAATCACTGCATAATTCGTGTCGCTCAAGGCGC
ACTCCCGTTCTGGATAATGTTTTTTGCGCCGACATCATAACGGTTCTGGCAAATATTCTGAAATGAGCTG
Features (pLannotate 1.2.2; 21 found; start..end, strand, type, name):
      1..29      +  promoter       tac promoter: strong E. coli promoter; hybrid between the trp and lac UV5 promoters
     37..53      +  protein_bind   lac operator: The lac repressor binds to the lac operator to inhibit transcription in E. coli. This inhibition can be relieved by adding lactose or isopropyl-β-D-thiogalactopyranoside (IPTG). lac repressor encoded by lacI
    138..155     +  CDS            6xHis: 6xHis affinity tag
    171..824     +  CDS            GST26_SCHJA: Experimental evidence at protein level: Swiss-Prot protein existence level 1. GST isoenzymes appear to play a central role in the parasite detoxification system. Other functions are also suspected including a role in increasing the solubility of haematin in the parasite gut. From Schistosoma japonicum (Blood fluke).
    906..1625    +  CDS            ESRRG (fragment): ERR3_HUMAN - Also known as ERR3, ERRG2, KIAA0832, NR3B3. Experimental evidence at protein level: Swiss-Prot protein existence level 1. Orphan receptor that acts as transcription activator in the absence of bound ligand. Binds specifically to an estrogen response element and activates reporter genes controlled by estrogen response elements (By similarity). Induces the expression of PERM1 in the skeletal muscle. From Homo sapiens (Human).
   1641..1688    +  terminator     fd terminator (sequence withheld): central terminator from bacteriophage fd (Otsuka and Kunisawa, 1982)
   1693..1905    +  CDS            M13 gene III (fragment) (sequence partly withheld): pIII; III; minor coat protein
   1920..2390    +  CDS            M13 gene III (fragment) (sequence partly withheld): pIII; III; minor coat protein
   2412..2482    +  CDS            TcR (fragment): tetracycline efflux protein; tet; confers resistance to tetracycline
   2724..3104    -  CDS            YPB1_ECOLX: Protein predicted: Swiss-Prot protein existence level 4. From Escherichia coli.
   3121..3272    +  CDS            rop (fragment): Rop protein, which maintains plasmids at low copy number; rop
   3308..3736    -  rep_origin     f1 ori (sequence partly withheld): f1 bacteriophage origin of replication; arrow indicates direction of (+) strand synthesis
   3745..3784    +  CDS            rop (fragment): Rop protein, which maintains plasmids at low copy number; rop
   3886..4026    +  misc_feature   bom: basis of mobility region from pBR322
   4212..4799    -  rep_origin     ori: high-copy-number ColE1/pMB1/pBR322/pUC origin of replication
   4970..5830    -  CDS            AmpR: β-lactamase; bla; confers resistance to ampicillin, carbenicillin, and related antibiotics
   5831..5935    -  promoter       AmpR promoter: bla
   6044..6121    +  promoter       lacIq promoter: lacI (mutant); In the lacIq allele, a single base change in the promoter boosts expression of the lacI gene about 10-fold.
   6122..7204    +  CDS            lacI: lac repressor; lacI; The lac repressor binds to the lac operator to inhibit transcription in E. coli. This inhibition can be relieved by adding lactose or isopropyl-β-D-thiogalactopyranoside (IPTG).
   7217..7238    +  protein_bind   CAP binding site: CAP binding activates transcription in the presence of cAMP. E. coli catabolite activator protein
   7257..7274    +  promoter       tet promoter (fragment): E. coli promoter for tetracycline efflux protein gene
