[The description below was written by a language model from this plasmid's Addgene catalogue record and pLannotate feature annotations shown in this document.]
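Description:
pHH0103_ESRRG_Hormone-recep is a bacterial expression plasmid of about 7.4 kb, built on the pHH0103 backbone, for producing and purifying the hormone-receptor domain of human ESRRG (estrogen-related receptor gamma, NR3B3) in E. coli. It replicates from a ColE1/pMB1-type origin with the pBR322 bom region and is selected with ampicillin through the AmpR β-lactamase gene. The catalogue lists it as low copy. The rop gene is annotated only as two fragments flanking an inserted f1 phage origin, so it appears to be interrupted.

Expression is driven by the hybrid tac promoter followed by a lac operator. The plasmid carries its own lacI gene under the up-mutated lacIq promoter, which keeps transcription repressed until induction with IPTG or lactose. The open reading frame begins with a 6xHis tag, continues into Schistosoma japonicum glutathione S-transferase, and then into a roughly 720 bp fragment of ESRRG, cloned between SfiI and NotI sites. The resulting His-GST fusion allows affinity capture on either nickel or glutathione resins. A bacteriophage fd terminator lies immediately after the insert.

Downstream of the terminator are fragments of M13 gene III, and the backbone also holds remnants of the tetracycline resistance gene and its promoter. Together with the f1 ori, these suggest that the backbone descends from a phage-display phagemid, although the record does not state this. None of these remnants appears to be part of the expressed fusion. The plasmid belongs to a large domain collection used to survey high-affinity peptide ligands for peptide recognition modules, where the purified GST-tagged domain would plausibly serve as a binding target.
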