Addgene plasmid #109910: pHH0103_ESRRG_Hormone-recep
Purpose: Protein expression and purification of ESRRG_Hormone-recep
Depositing lab: Sachdev Sidhu. Depositing organization: University of Toronto. Publication: Large-scale survey and database of high affinity ligands for peptide recognition modules. Teyra J, Kelil A, Jain S, Helmy M, Jajodia R, Hooda Y, Gu J, D'Cruz AA, Nicholson SE, Min J, Sudol M, Kim PM, Bader GD, Sidhu SS. Mol Syst Biol. 2020 Dec;16(12):e9310. doi: 10.15252/msb.20199310. PubMed 33438817.
Backbone
  Vector backbone: pHH0103
  Vector type: Bacterial Expression
Growth in bacteria
  Bacterial resistance: Ampicillin, 100 μg/mL
  Growth temperature: 37°C
  Growth strain: DH5alpha
  Copy number: Low Copy
Gene/Insert
  Gene/Insert name: ESRRG_Hormone-recep
  Species: H. sapiens (human)
  Entrez Gene: ESRRG (a.k.a. ERR-gamma, ERR3, ERRg, ERRgamma, NR3B3)
  Cloning method: Restriction Enzyme; 5′ cloning site Sfi1 (unknown if destroyed); 3′ cloning site Not1 (unknown if destroyed)
Terms and licenses: Academic/Nonprofit Terms; Industry Terms: Not Available to Industry
How to cite: pHH0103_ESRRG_Hormone-recep was a gift from Sachdev Sidhu (Addgene plasmid # 109910 ; http://n2t.net/addgene:109910 ; RRID:Addgene_109910)
