>Addgene plasmid #109910 | pHH0103_ESRRG_Hormone-recep | depositor partial sequence | sequence record 206862 | pHH0103_ESRRG_Hormone-recep sequence 741 bps
GGCCCAGCCGGCCAGCCCGTATCTGAACCCGCAACTGGTCCAACCGGCAAAGAAACCGTATAATAAAATC
GTGTCACATCTGCTGGTCGCTGAACCGGAAAAGATTTATGCCATGCCGGATCCGACCGTGCCGGATAGCG
ACATCAAAGCCCTGACCACGCTGTGCGATCTGGCAGACCGTGAACTGGTGGTTATTATCGGCTGGGCAAA
ACATATTCCGGGTTTTTCAACGCTGTCGCTGGCCGATCAGATGAGCCTGCTGCAATCTGCATGGATGGAA
ATTCTGATCCTGGGCGTCGTGTATCGCAGCCTGTCTTTCGAAGATGAACTGGTTTATGCTGATGACTACA
TTATGGATGAAGACCAGAGTAAACTGGCTGGTCTGCTGGACCTGAACAATGCGATCCTGCAGCTGGTCAA
AAAGTACAAGTCAATGAAGCTGGAAAAAGAAGAATTCGTGACCCTGAAAGCGATTGCCCTGGCAAACAGT
GATTCCATGCACATCGAAGACGTTGAAGCCGTCCAGAAACTGCAAGATGTTCTGCATGAAGCTCTGCAGG
ACTATGAAGCGGGCCAACACATGGAAGATCCGCGTCGCGCTGGCAAGATGCTGATGACGCTGCCGCTGCT
GCGTCAGACCTCCACGAAAGCGGTGCAACATTTTTACAATATCAAGCTGGAAGGCAAAGTTCCGATGCAC
AAGCTGTTCCTGGAAATGCTGGAAGCGAAAGTCGCGGCCGC
